>Addgene plasmid #135945 | pCS2+8 Flag2AUF1(p40) | depositor full sequence | sequence record 262606 | pCS2+8 Flag2AUF1(p40) sequence 5117 bps
CGCCATTCTGCCTGGGGACGTCGGAGCAAGCTTGATTTAGGTGACACTATAGAATACAAGCTACTTGTTC
TTTTTGCAGGATCCACTAGTGGCGCGCCATTAATTAAAGGCCGGCCAGCGATCGCCGGACATCGATTCCC
ACCATGGACTATAAGGATGACGACGATAAGGATTACAAAGACGATGATGACAAAGGGTCCATGTCGGAGG
AGCAGTTCGGCGGGGACGGGGCGGCGGCAGCGGCAACGGCGGCGGTAGGCGGCTCGGCGGGCGAGCAGGA
GGGAGCCATGGTGGCGGCGACACAGGGGGCAGCGGCGGCGGCGGGAAGCGGAGCCGGGACCGGGGGCGGA
ACCGCGTCTGGAGGCACCGAAGGGGGCAGCGCCGAGTCGGAGGGGGCGAAGATTGACGCCAGTAAGAACG
AGGAGGATGAAGGCCATTCAAACTCCTCCCCACGACACTCTGAAGCAGCGACGGCACAGCGGGAAGAATG
GAAAATGTTTATAGGAGGCCTTAGCTGGGACACTACAAAGAAAGATCTGAAGGACTACTTTTCCAAATTT
GGTGAAGTTGTAGACTGCACTCTGAAGTTAGATCCTATCACAGGGCGATCAAGGGGTTTTGGCTTTGTGC
TATTTAAAGAATCGGAGAGTGTAGATAAGGTCATGGATCAAAAAGAACATAAATTGAATGGGAAGGTGAT
TGATCCTAAAAGGGCCAAAGCCATGAAAACAAAAGAGCCGGTTAAAAAAATTTTTGTTGGTGGCCTTTCT
CCAGATACACCTGAAGAGAAAATAAGGGAGTACTTTGGTGGTTTTGGTGAGGTGGAATCCATAGAGCTCC
CCATGGACAACAAGACCAATAAGAGGCGTGGGTTCTGCTTTATTACCTTTAAGGAAGAAGAACCAGTGAA
GAAGATAATGGAAAAGAAATACCACAATGTTGGTCTTAGTAAATGTGAAATAAAAGTAGCCATGTCGAAG
GAACAATATCAGCAACAGCAACAGTGGGGATCTAGAGGAGGATTTGCAGGAAGAGCTCGTGGAAGAGGTG
GTGACCAGCAGAGTGGTTATGGGAAGGTATCCAGGCGAGGTGGTCATCAAAATAGCTACAAACCATACTA
AAAGGCCTCTCGAGCCTCTAGAACTATAGTGAGTCGTATTACGTAGATCCAGACATGATAAGATACATTG
ATGAGTTTGGACAAACCACAACTAGAATGCAGTGAAAAAAATGCTTTATTTGTGAAATTTGTGATGCTAT
TGCTTTATTTGTAACCATTATAAGCTGCAATAAACAAGTTAACAACAACAATTGCATTCATTTTATGTTT
CAGGTTCAGGGGGAGGTGTGGGAGGTTTTTTAATTCGCGGCCGCGGCGCCAATGCATTGGGCCCGGTACC
CAGCTTTTGTTCCCTTTAGTGAGGGTTAATTGCGCGCTTGGCGTAATCATGGTCATAGCTGTTTCCTGTG
TGAAATTGTTATCCGCTCACAATTCCACACAACATACGAGCCGGAAGCATAAAGTGTAAAGCCTGGGGTG
CCTAATGAGTGAGCTAACTCACATTAATTGCGTTGCGCTCACTGCCCGCTTTCCAGTCGGGAAACCTGTC
GTGCCAGCTGCATTAATGAATCGGCCAACGCGCGGGGAGAGGCGGTTTGCGTATTGGGCGCTCTTCCGCT
TCCTCGCTCACTGACTCGCTGCGCTCGGTCGTTCGGCTGCGGCGAGCGGTATCAGCTCACTCAAAGGCGG
TAATACGGTTATCCACAGAATCAGGGGATAACGCAGGAAAGAACATGTGAGCAAAAGGCCAGCAAAAGGC
CAGGAACCGTAAAAAGGCCGCGTTGCTGGCGTTTTTCCATAGGCTCCGCCCCCCTGACGAGCATCACAAA
AATCGACGCTCAAGTCAGAGGTGGCGAAACCCGACAGGACTATAAAGATACCAGGCGTTTCCCCCTGGAA
GCTCCCTCGTGCGCTCTCCTGTTCCGACCCTGCCGCTTACCGGATACCTGTCCGCCTTTCTCCCTTCGGG
AAGCGTGGCGCTTTCTCATAGCTCACGCTGTAGGTATCTCAGTTCGGTGTAGGTCGTTCGCTCCAAGCTG
GGCTGTGTGCACGAACCCCCCGTTCAGCCCGACCGCTGCGCCTTATCCGGTAACTATCGTCTTGAGTCCA
ACCCGGTAAGACACGACTTATCGCCACTGGCAGCAGCCACTGGTAACAGGATTAGCAGAGCGAGGTATGT
AGGCGGTGCTACAGAGTTCTTGAAGTGGTGGCCTAACTACGGCTACACTAGAAGGACAGTATTTGGTATC
TGCGCTCTGCTGAAGCCAGTTACCTTCGGAAAAAGAGTTGGTAGCTCTTGATCCGGCAAACAAACCACCG
CTGGTAGCGGTGGTTTTTTTGTTTGCAAGCAGCAGATTACGCGCAGAAAAAAAGGATCTCAAGAAGATCC
TTTGATCTTTTCTACGGGGTCTGACGCTCAGTGGAACGAAAACTCACGTTAAGGGATTTTGGTCATGAGA
TTATCAAAAAGGATCTTCACCTAGATCCTTTTAAATTAAAAATGAAGTTTTAAATCAATCTAAAGTATAT
ATGAGTAAACTTGGTCTGACAGTTACCAATGCTTAATCAGTGAGGCACCTATCTCAGCGATCTGTCTATT
TCGTTCATCCATAGTTGCCTGACTCCCCGTCGTGTAGATAACTACGATACGGGAGGGCTTACCATCTGGC
CCCAGTGCTGCAATGATACCGCGAGACCCACGCTCACCGGCTCCAGATTTATCAGCAATAAACCAGCCAG
CCGGAAGGGCCGAGCGCAGAAGTGGTCCTGCAACTTTATCCGCCTCCATCCAGTCTATTAATTGTTGCCG
GGAAGCTAGAGTAAGTAGTTCGCCAGTTAATAGTTTGCGCAACGTTGTTGCCATTGCTACAGGCATCGTG
GTGTCACGCTCGTCGTTTGGTATGGCTTCATTCAGCTCCGGTTCCCAACGATCAAGGCGAGTTACATGAT
CCCCCATGTTGTGCAAAAAAGCGGTTAGCTCCTTCGGTCCTCCGATCGTTGTCAGAAGTAAGTTGGCCGC
AGTGTTATCACTCATGGTTATGGCAGCACTGCATAATTCTCTTACTGTCATGCCATCCGTAAGATGCTTT
TCTGTGACTGGTGAGTACTCAACCAAGTCATTCTGAGAATAGTGTATGCGGCGACCGAGTTGCTCTTGCC
CGGCGTCAATACGGGATAATACCGCGCCACATAGCAGAACTTTAAAAGTGCTCATCATTGGAAAACGTTC
TTCGGGGCGAAAACTCTCAAGGATCTTACCGCTGTTGAGATCCAGTTCGATGTAACCCACTCGTGCACCC
AACTGATCTTCAGCATCTTTTACTTTCACCAGCGTTTCTGGGTGAGCAAAAACAGGAAGGCAAAATGCCG
CAAAAAAGGGAATAAGGGCGACACGGAAATGTTGAATACTCATACTCTTCCTTTTTCAATATTATTGAAG
CATTTATCAGGGTTATTGTCTCATGAGCGGATACATATTTGAATGTATTTAGAAAAATAAACAAATAGGG
GTTCCGCGCACATTTCCCCGAAAAGTGCCACCTAAATTGTAAGCGTTAATATTTTGTTAAAATTCGCGTT
AAATTTTTGTTAAATCAGCTCATTTTTTAACCAATAGGCCGAAATCGGCAAAATCCCTTATAAATCAAAA
GAATAGACCGAGATAGGGT
[37 nt withheld, positions 3730-3766]
AAAGAACGTGGACTCCAACGTCAAAGG
[49 nt withheld, positions 3794-3842]
T
[91 nt withheld, positions 3844-3934]
G
[124 nt withheld, positions 3936-4059]
CCCATTCGCCATTCAGGCTGCGCAACTGTTGGGAAGGGCGATCGGTGCGGGCCTCTTCGCTATTACGCCA
GTCGACCATAGCCAATTCAATATGGCGTATATGGACTCATGCCAATTCAATATGGTGGATCTGGACCTGT
GCCAATTCAATATGGCGTATATGGACTCGTGCCAATTCAATATGGTGGATCTGGACCCCAGCCAATTCAA
TATGGCGGACTTGGCACCATGCCAATTCAATATGGCGGACTTGGCACTGTGCCAACTGGGGAGGGGTCTA
CTTGGCACGGTGCCAAGTTTGAGGAGGGGTCTTGGCCCTGTGCCAAGTCCGCCATATTGAATTGGCATGG
TGCCAATAATGGCGGCCATATTGGCTATATGCCAGGATCAATATATAGGCAATATCCAATATGGCCCTAT
GCCAATATGGCTATTGGCCAGGTTCAATACTATGTATTGGCCCTATGCCATATAGTATTCCATATATGGG
TTTTCCTATTGACGTAGATAGCCCCTCCCAATGGGCGGTCCCATATACCATATATGGGGCTTCCTAATAC
CGCCCATAGCCACTCCCCCATTGACGTCAATGGTCTCTATATATGGTCTTTCCTATTGACGTCATATGGG
CGGTCCTATTGACGTATATGGCGCCTCCCCCATTGACGTCAATTACGGTAAATGGCCCGCCTGGCTCAAT
GCCCATTGACGTCAATAGGACCACCCACCATTGACGTCAATGGGATGGCTCATTGCCCATTCATATCCGT
TCTCACGCCCCCTATTGACGTCAATGACGGTAAATGGCCCACTTGGCAGTACATCAATATCTATTAATAG
TAACTTGGCAAGTACATTACTATTGGAAGGACGCCAGGGTACATTGGCAGTACTCCCATTGACGTCAATG
GCGGTAAATGGCCCGCGATGGCTGCCAAGTACATCCCCATTGACGTCAATGGGGAGGGGCAATGACGCAA
ATGGGCGTTCCATTGACGTAAATGGGCGGTAGGCGTGCCTAATGGGAGGTCTATATAAGCAATGCTCGTT
TAGGGAAC
Features (pLannotate 1.2.2; 16 found; start..end, strand, type, name):
     35..53      +  promoter       SP6 promoter: promoter for bacteriophage SP6 RNA polymerase
    153..171     +  CDS            3xFLAG (fragment): three tandem FLAG® epitope tags
    201..1118    +  CDS            HNRNPD (fragment): HNRPD_HUMAN - Also known as AUF1, HNRPD. Experimental evidence at protein level: Swiss-Prot protein existence level 1. Binds with high affinity to RNA molecules that contain AU- rich elements (AREs) found within the 3'-UTR of many proto-oncogenes and cytokine mRNAs. Also binds to double- and single-stranded DNA sequences in a specific manner and functions a transcription factor. Each of the RNA-binding domains specifically can bind solely to a single-stranded non-monotonous 5'-UUAG-3' sequence and also weaker to the single-stranded 5'-TTAGGG-3' telomeric DNA repeat. Binds RNA oligonucleotides
   1144..1161    -  promoter       T7 promoter (fragment): promoter for bacteriophage T7 RNA polymerase
   1166..1300    -  polyA_signal   SV40 poly(A) signal: SV40 polyadenylation signal
   1413..1431    -  promoter       T3 promoter: promoter for bacteriophage T3 RNA polymerase
   1476..1492    -  protein_bind   lac operator: The lac repressor binds to the lac operator to inhibit transcription in E. coli. This inhibition can be relieved by adding lactose or isopropyl-β-D-thiogalactopyranoside (IPTG). lac repressor encoded by lacI
   1500..1530    -  promoter       lac promoter: promoter for the E. coli lac operon
   1545..1566    -  protein_bind   CAP binding site: CAP binding activates transcription in the presence of cAMP. E. coli catabolite activator protein
   1579..1671    -  CDS            lacI (fragment): lac repressor; lacI; The lac repressor binds to the lac operator to inhibit transcription in E. coli. This inhibition can be relieved by adding lactose or isopropyl-β-D-thiogalactopyranoside (IPTG).
   1854..2442    -  rep_origin     ori: high-copy-number ColE1/pMB1/pBR322/pUC origin of replication
   2613..3473    -  CDS            AmpR: β-lactamase; bla; confers resistance to ampicillin, carbenicillin, and related antibiotics
   3474..3578    -  promoter       AmpR promoter: bla
   3631..4059    -  rep_origin     f1 ori (sequence partly withheld): f1 bacteriophage origin of replication; arrow indicates direction of (+) strand synthesis
   4064..4130    -  CDS            lacZα (fragment): LacZα fragment of β-galactosidase; lacZ fragment
   4133..5117    +  promoter       CMV IE94 promoter: enhancer/promoter region of simian cytomegalovirus major immediate early transcription unit IE94
