>Addgene plasmid #135945 | pCS2+8 Flag2AUF1(p40) | addgene full sequence | sequence record 268767 | Addgene NGS Result
GCCAATTCAATATGGCGTATATGGACTCATGCCAATTCAATATGGTGGATCTGGACCTGTGCCAATTCAA
TATGGCGTATATGGACTCGTGCCAATTCAATATGGTGGATCTGGACCCCAGCCAATTCAATATGGCGGAC
TTGGCACCATGCCAATTCAATATGGCGGACCTGGCACTGTGCCAACTGGGGAGGGGTCTACTTGGCACGG
TGCCAAGTTTGAGGAGGGGTCTTGGCCCTGTGCCAAGTCCGCCATATTGAATTGGCATGGTGCCAATAAT
GGCGGCCATATTGGCTATATGCCAGGATCAATATATAGGCAATATCCAATATGGCCCTATGCCAATATGG
CTATTGGCCAGGTTCAATACTATGTATTGGCCCTATGCCATATAGTATTCCATATATGGGTTTTCCTATT
GACGTAGATAGCCCCTCCCAATGGGCGGTCCCATATACCATATATGGGGCTTCCTAATACCGCCCATAGC
CACTCCCCCATTGACGTCAATGGTCTCTATATATGGTCTTTCCTATTGACGTCATATGGGCGGTCCTATT
GACGTATATGGCGCCTCCCCCATTGACGTCAATTACGGTAAATGGCCCGCCTGGCTCAATGCCCATTGAC
GTCAATAGGACCACCCACCATTGACGTCAATGGGATGGCTCATTGCCCATTCATATCCGTTCTCACGCCC
CCTATTGACGTCAATGACGGTAAATGGCCCACTTGGCAGTACATCAATATCTATTAATAGTAACTTGGCA
AGTACATTACTATTGGAAGTACGCCAGGGTACATTGGCAGTACTCCCATTGACGTCAATGGCGGTAAATG
GCCCGCGATGGCTGCCAAGTACATCCCCATTGACGTCAATGGGGAGGGGCAATGACGCAAATGGGCGTTC
CATTGACGTAAATGGGCGGTAGGCGTGCCTAATGGGAGGTCTATATAAGCAATGCTCGTTTAGGGAACCG
CCATTCTGCCTGGGGACGTCGGAGCAAGCTTGATTTAGGTGACACTATAGAATACAAGCTACTTGTTCTT
TTTGCAGGATCCACTAGTGGCCGCCATTAATTAAAGGCCGGCCAGCGATCGCCGGACATCGATTCCCACC
ATGGACTATAAGGATGACGACGATAAGGATTACAAAGACGATGATGACAAAGGGTCCATGTCGGAGGAGC
AGTTCGGCGGGGACGGGGCGGCGGCAGCGGCAACGGCGGCGGTAGGCGGCTCGGCGGGCGAGCAGGAGGG
AGCCATGGTGGCGGCGACACAGGGGGCAGCGGCGGCGGCGGGAAGCGGAGCCGGGACCGGGGGCGGAACC
GCGTCTGGAGGCACCGAAGGGGGCAGCGCCGAGTCGGAGGGGGCGAAGATTGACGCCAGTAAGAACGAGG
AGGATGAAGGCCATTCAAACTCCTCCCCACGACACTCTGAAGCAGCGACGGCACAGCGGGAAGAATGGAA
AATGTTTATAGGAGGCCTTAGCTGGGACACTACAAAGAAAGATCTGAAGGACTACTTTTCCAAATTTGGT
GAAGTTGTAGACTGCACTCTGAAGTTAGATCCTATCACAGGGCGATCAAGGGGTTTTGGCTTTGTGCTAT
TTAAAGAATCGGAGAGTGTAGATAAGGTCATGGATCAAAAAGAACATAAATTGAATGGGAAGGTGATTGA
TCCTAAAAGGGCCAAAGCCATGAAAACAAAAGAGCCGGTTAAAAAAATTTTTGTTGGTGGCCTTTCTCCA
GATACACCTGAAGAGAAAATAAGGGAGTACTTTGGTGGTTTTGGTGAGGTGGAATCCATAGAGCTCCCCA
TGGACAACAAGACCAATAAGAGGCGTGGGTTCTGCTTTATTACCTTTAAGGAAGAAGAACCAGTGAAGAA
GATAATGGAAAAGAAATACCACAATGTTGGTCTTAGTAAATGTGAAATAAAAGTAGCCATGTCGAAGGAA
CAATATCAGCAACAGCAACAGTGGGGATCTAGAGGAGGATTTGCAGGAAGAGCTCGTGGAAGAGGTGGTG
ACCAGCAGAGTGGTTATGGGAAGGTATCCAGGCGAGGTGGTCATCAAAATAGCTACAAACCATACTAAAA
GGCCTCTCGAGCCTCTAGAACTATAGTGAGTCGTATTACGTAGATCCAGACATGATAAGATACATTGATG
AGTTTGGACAAACCACAACTAGAATGCAGTGAAAAAAATGCTTTATTTGTGAAATTTGTGATGCTATTGC
TTTATTTGTAACCATTATAAGCTGCAATAAACAAGTTAACAACAACAATTGCATTCATTTTATGTTTCAG
GTTCAGGGGGAGGTGTGGGAGGTTTTTTAATTCGCGGCCGCGGCGCCAATGCATTGGGCCCGGTACCCAG
CTTTTGTTCCCTTTAGTGAGGGTTAATTGCGCGCTTGGCGTAATCATGGTCATAGCTGTTTCCTGTGTGA
AATTGTTATCCGCTCACAATTCCACACAACATACGAGCCGGGAGCATAAAGTGTAAAGCCTGGGGTGCCT
AATGAGTGAGCTAACTCACATTAATTGCGTTGCGCTCACTGCCCGCTTTCCAGTCGGGAAACCTGTCGTG
CCAGCTGCATTAATGAATCGGCCAACGCGCGGGGAGAGGCGGTTTGCGTATTGGGCGCTCTTCCGCTTCC
TCGCTCACTGACTCGCTGCGCTCGGTCGTTCGGCTGCGGCGAGCGGTATCAGCTCACTCAAAGGCGGTAA
TACGGTTATCCACAGAATCAGGGGATAACGCAGGAAAGAACATGTGAGCAAAAGGCCAGCAAAAGGCCAG
GAACCGTAAAAAGGCCGCGTTGCTGGCGTTTTTCCATAGGCTCCGCCCCCCTGACGAGCATCACAAAAAT
CGACGCTCAAGTCAGAGGTGGCGAAACCCGACAGGACTATAAAGATACCAGGCGTTTCCCCCTGGAAGCT
CCCTCGTGCGCTCTCCTGTTCCGACCCTGCCGCTTACCGGATACCTGTCCGCCTTTCTCCCTTCGGGAAG
CGTGGCGCTTTCTCATAGCTCACGCTGTAGGTATCTCAGTTCGGTGTAGGTCGTTCGCTCCAAGCTGGGC
TGTGTGCACGAACCCCCCGTTCAGCCCGACCGCTGCGCCTTATCCGGTAACTATCGTCTTGAGTCCAACC
CGGTAAGACACGACTTATCGCCACTGGCAGCAGCCACTGGTAACAGGATTAGCAGAGCGAGGTATGTAGG
CGGTGCTACAGAGTTCTTGAAGTGGTGGCCTAACTACGGCTACACTAGAAGAACAGTATTTGGTATCTGC
GCTCTGCTGAAGCCAGTTACCTTCGGAAAAAGAGTTGGTAGCTCTTGATCCGGCAAACAAACCACCGCTG
GTAGCGGTGGTTTTTTTGTTTGCAAGCAGCAGATTACGCGCAGAAAAAAAGGATCTCAAGAAGATCCTTT
GATCTTTTCTACGGGGTCTGACGCTCAGTGGAACGAAAACTCACGTTAAGGGATTTTGGTCATGAGATTA
TCAAAAAGGATCTTCACCTAGATCCTTTTAAATTAAAAATGAAGTTTTAAATCAATCTAAAGTATATATG
AGTAAACTTGGTCTGACAGTTACCAATGCTTAATCAGTGAGGCACCTATCTCAGCGATCTGTCTATTTCG
TTCATCCATAGTTGCCTGACTCCCCGTCGTGTAGATAACTACGATACGGGAGGGCTTACCATCTGGCCCC
AGTGCTGCAATGATACCGCGAGACCCACGCTCACCGGCTCCAGATTTATCAGCAATAAACCAGCCAGCCG
GAAGGGCCGAGCGCAGAAGTGGTCCTGCAACTTTATCCGCCTCCATCCAGTCTATTAATTGTTGCCGGGA
AGCTAGAGTAAGTAGTTCGCCAGTTAATAGTTTGCGCAACGTTGTTGCCATTGCTACAGGCATCGTGGTG
TCACGCTCGTCGTTTGGTATGGCTTCATTCAGCTCCGGTTCCCAACGATCAAGGCGAGTTACATGATCCC
CCATGTTGTGCAAAAAAGCGGTTAGCTCCTTCGGTCCTCCGATCGTTGTCAGAAGTAAGTTGGCCGCAGT
GTTATCACTCATGGTTATGGCAGCACTGCATAATTCTCTTACTGTCATGCCATCCGTAAGATGCTTTTCT
GTGACTGGTGAGTACTCAACCAAGTCATTCTGAGAATAGTGTATGCGGCGACCGAGTTGCTCTTGCCCGG
CGTCAATACGGGATAATACCGCGCCACATAGCAGAACTTTAAAAGTGCTCATCATTGGAAAACGTTCTTC
GGGGCGAAAACTCTCAAGGATCTTACCGCTGTTGAGATCCAGTTCGATGTAACCCACTCGTGCACCCAAC
TGATCTTCAGCATCTTTTACTTTCACCAGCGTTTCTGGGTGAGCAAAAACAGGAAGGCAAAATGCCGCAA
AAAAGGGAATAAGGGCGACACGGAAATGTTGAATACTCATACTCTTCCTTTTTCAATATTATTGAAGCAT
TTATCAGGGTTATTGTCTCATGAGCGGATACATATTTGAATGTATTTAGAAAAATAAACAAATAGGGGTT
CCGCGCACATTTCCCCGAAAAGTGCCACCTAAATTGTAAGCGTTAATATTTTGTTAAAATTCGCGTTAAA
TTTTTGTTAAATCAGCTCATTTTTTAACCAATAGGCCGAAATCGGCAAAATCCCTTATAAATCAAAAGAA
TAGACCGAGATAGGGT
[37 nt withheld, positions 4707-4743]
AAAGAACGTGGACTCCAACGTCAAAGG
[49 nt withheld, positions 4771-4819]
T
[91 nt withheld, positions 4821-4911]
G
[124 nt withheld, positions 4913-5036]
CCCATTCGCCATTCAGGCTGCGCAACTGTTGGGAAGGGCGATCGGTGCGGGCCTCTTCGCTATTACGCCA
GTCGACC
Features (pLannotate 1.2.2; 16 found; start..end, strand, type, name):
      1..978     +  promoter       CMV IE94 promoter: enhancer/promoter region of simian cytomegalovirus major immediate early transcription unit IE94
   1013..1031    +  promoter       SP6 promoter: promoter for bacteriophage SP6 RNA polymerase
   1130..1148    +  CDS            3xFLAG (fragment): three tandem FLAG® epitope tags
   1178..2095    +  CDS            HNRNPD (fragment): HNRPD_HUMAN - Also known as AUF1, HNRPD. Experimental evidence at protein level: Swiss-Prot protein existence level 1. Binds with high affinity to RNA molecules that contain AU- rich elements (AREs) found within the 3'-UTR of many proto-oncogenes and cytokine mRNAs. Also binds to double- and single-stranded DNA sequences in a specific manner and functions a transcription factor. Each of the RNA-binding domains specifically can bind solely to a single-stranded non-monotonous 5'-UUAG-3' sequence and also weaker to the single-stranded 5'-TTAGGG-3' telomeric DNA repeat. Binds RNA oligonucleotides
   2121..2138    -  promoter       T7 promoter (fragment): promoter for bacteriophage T7 RNA polymerase
   2143..2277    -  polyA_signal   SV40 poly(A) signal: SV40 polyadenylation signal
   2390..2408    -  promoter       T3 promoter: promoter for bacteriophage T3 RNA polymerase
   2453..2469    -  protein_bind   lac operator: The lac repressor binds to the lac operator to inhibit transcription in E. coli. This inhibition can be relieved by adding lactose or isopropyl-β-D-thiogalactopyranoside (IPTG). lac repressor encoded by lacI
   2477..2507    -  promoter       lac promoter: promoter for the E. coli lac operon
   2522..2543    -  protein_bind   CAP binding site: CAP binding activates transcription in the presence of cAMP. E. coli catabolite activator protein
   2556..2648    -  CDS            lacI (fragment): lac repressor; lacI; The lac repressor binds to the lac operator to inhibit transcription in E. coli. This inhibition can be relieved by adding lactose or isopropyl-β-D-thiogalactopyranoside (IPTG).
   2831..3419    -  rep_origin     ori: high-copy-number ColE1/pMB1/pBR322/pUC origin of replication
   3590..4450    -  CDS            AmpR: β-lactamase; bla; confers resistance to ampicillin, carbenicillin, and related antibiotics
   4451..4555    -  promoter       AmpR promoter: bla
   4608..5036    -  rep_origin     f1 ori (sequence partly withheld): f1 bacteriophage origin of replication; arrow indicates direction of (+) strand synthesis
   5041..5107    -  CDS            lacZα (fragment): LacZα fragment of β-galactosidase; lacZ fragment
