[The description below was written by a language model from this plasmid's Addgene catalogue record and pLannotate feature annotations shown in this document.]
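Description:
pCS2+8 Flag2AUF1(p40) is a mammalian expression plasmid of about 5.1 kb, built on the pCS2+8 backbone, that encodes the p40 isoform of human AUF1 (heterogeneous nuclear ribonucleoprotein D, HNRNPD). AUF1 is an RNA-binding protein that recognises AU-rich elements in the 3' UTRs of many mRNAs. The roughly 1 kb coding insert was introduced by ligation-independent cloning and carries an N-terminal Flag2 tag. The automated annotation registers this tag as a partial match to a 3xFLAG element just upstream of the HNRNPD open reading frame. It allows the protein to be detected or immunoprecipitated with anti-FLAG reagents.

Two promoters sit in tandem ahead of the tagged gene. The simian cytomegalovirus IE94 enhancer/promoter drives strong constitutive transcription in transfected mammalian cells. Between it and the coding sequence lies a bacteriophage SP6 promoter, which allows in vitro synthesis of sense mRNA, and the record notes this can be used for expression in zebrafish. An SV40 polyadenylation signal follows the insert. T7 (partial) and T3 promoters are annotated in the reverse orientation downstream of the insert, flanking the poly(A) region.

The plasmid replicates in E. coli from a high-copy ColE1/pUC-type origin and is selected with ampicillin through the bla gene. It also carries an f1 origin and residual lac promoter/operator, lacI and lacZα fragments from the cloning backbone. The depositor and sequencing-derived records show the same feature set in the same order, differing only in start coordinate and by a few nucleotides in length. The associated work concerns post-transcriptional regulation of Nrf2 mRNA by HuR and AUF1.
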