Addgene plasmid #135945: pCS2+8 Flag2AUF1(p40)
Purpose: Expresses AUF1p40 in mammalian cells. Can also be used to generate mRNA for zebrafish expression.
Depositing lab: Yimon Aye. Depositing organization: Swiss Federal Institute of Technology (EPFL). Publication: Post-transcriptional regulation of Nrf2-mRNA by the mRNA-binding proteins HuR and AUF1. Poganik JR, Long MJC, Disare MT, Liu X, Chang SH, Hla T, Aye Y. FASEB J. 2019 Nov 1:fj201901930R. doi: 10.1096/fj.201901930R. PubMed 31665914.
Backbone
  Vector backbone: pCS2+8
  Backbone size w/o insert (bp): 4134
  Total vector size (bp): 5117
  Vector type: Mammalian Expression
Growth in bacteria
  Bacterial resistance: Ampicillin, 100 μg/mL
  Growth temperature: 37°C
  Growth strain: DH5alpha
  Copy number: High Copy
Gene/Insert
  Gene/Insert name: heterogeneous nuclear ribonucleoprotein D (alt name: AUF1 p40)
  Species: H. sapiens (human)
  Insert size (bp): 983
  GenBank ID: NM_002138.3
  Entrez Gene: HNRNPD (a.k.a. AUF1, AUF1A, HNRPD, P37, hnRNPD0)
  Promoter: CMV and SP6
  Tag / fusion protein: Flag2 (N terminal on insert)
  Cloning method: Ligation Independent Cloning
  Sequencing primers: 5′ CMV forward or SP6 forward; 3′ SV40 reverse
Terms and licenses: Academic/Nonprofit Terms; Industry Terms: Not Available to Industry
How to cite: pCS2+8 Flag2AUF1(p40) was a gift from Yimon Aye (Addgene plasmid # 135945 ; http://n2t.net/addgene:135945 ; RRID:Addgene_135945)
